Addgene plasmid #63626: pQE-WT-CGG-R12-KIR
Purpose: CGG-R12-KIR RNAP mutant
Depositing lab: Andrew Ellington. Depositing organization: University of Texas at Austin. Publication: Directed Evolution of a Panel of Orthogonal T7 RNA Polymerase Variants for in Vivo or in Vitro Synthetic Circuitry. Meyer AJ, Ellefson JW, Ellington AD. ACS Synth Biol. 2014 Oct 7. 10.1021/sb500299c PubMed 25279711.
Backbone
  Vector backbone: pQE
Growth in bacteria
  Bacterial resistance: Kanamycin, 50 μg/mL
  Growth temperature: 37°C
  Growth strain: DH10B
  Copy number: High Copy
Gene/Insert
  Gene/Insert name: K1F IKR RNAP
  Species: T7 bacteriophage
  Mutation: Q744K, L747V, N748H, L749I, R756E, L757M, H772R
  GenBank ID: NC_001604.1 NC_001604.1
  Promoter: T5/Lac
  Cloning method: Gibson Cloning
  Sequencing primers: 5′ TTGTGAGCGGATAACAATT
Terms and licenses: Academic/Nonprofit Terms; Industry Terms
How to cite: pQE-WT-CGG-R12-KIR was a gift from Andrew Ellington (Addgene plasmid # 63626 ; http://n2t.net/addgene:63626 ; RRID:Addgene_63626)
