[The description below was written by a language model from this plasmid's Addgene catalogue record and pLannotate feature annotations shown in this document.]
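Description:
pQE-WT-CGG-R12-KIR is a pQE-based bacterial expression plasmid (7,154 bp) for producing an engineered variant of bacteriophage T7 RNA polymerase in E. coli. It replicates from a high-copy ColE1/pMB1-type origin and is selected with kanamycin through an aph(3')-Ia KanR gene. The annotation also finds a pBR322 bom region, a short rop fragment, and a chloramphenicol acetyltransferase coding sequence preceded by only a fragment of its promoter and followed by the rrnB T1 terminator. The catalogue lists kanamycin alone as the selection, so the record does not establish whether the cat cassette is functional.

The payload is a T7 RNA polymerase open reading frame with an N-terminal His tag for affinity purification, driven by the phage T5 promoter with lac operators and terminated by the lambda t0 terminator. Because the T5 promoter is read by the host E. coli RNA polymerase, expression does not require a pre-existing T7 system. The plasmid carries its own lacI under the lacIq promoter, which supplies elevated repressor levels so that expression stays off until induced with IPTG. The polymerase carries the substitutions Q744K, L747V, N748H, L749I, R756E, L757M and H772R. The record describes it as the "CGG-R12-KIR" RNAP mutant, while the insert field names it "K1F IKR RNAP"; this naming difference is not explained.

The associated publication concerns directed evolution of a panel of orthogonal T7 RNA polymerase variants for synthetic circuitry in vivo or in vitro. This suggests the construct is used to express and purify a polymerase with altered promoter recognition, although the record does not state the cognate promoter.
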