Features (pLannotate 1.2.2; 16 found; start..end, strand, type, name):
     10..54      +  promoter       T5 promoter: bacteriophage T5 promoter for E. coli RNA polymerase, with embedded lac operator
     62..78      +  protein_bind   lac operator: The lac repressor binds to the lac operator to inhibit transcription in E. coli. This inhibition can be relieved by adding lactose or isopropyl-β-D-thiogalactopyranoside (IPTG). lac repressor encoded by lacI
    127..144     +  CDS            7xHis (fragment): 6xHis affinity tag
    151..2796    +  CDS            RPOL_BPT7: Experimental evidence at protein level: Swiss-Prot protein existence level 1. Highly processive DNA-dependent RNA polymerase that catalyzes the transcription of class II and class III viral genes. Recognizes a specific promoter sequence and enters first into an 'abortive phase' where very short transcripts are synthesized and released before proceeding to the processive transcription of long RNA chains. Unwinds the double-stranded DNA to expose the coding strand for templating. Participates in the initiation of viral DNA replication presumably by making primers accessible to the DNA polymerase
   2821..2915    +  terminator     lambda t0 terminator: transcription terminator from phage lambda
   2930..2958    +  promoter       cat promoter (fragment): promoter of the E. coli cat gene encoding chloramphenicol acetyltransferase
   2959..3615    +  CDS            cat: CAT_ECOLX - Experimental evidence at protein level: Swiss-Prot protein existence level 1. This enzyme is an effector of chloramphenicol resistance in bacteria. From Escherichia coli. This protein is used as a marker in many commonly used cloning vectors, such as pACYC184.
   3683..3769    +  terminator     rrnB T1 terminator: Escherichia coli rrnB; transcription terminator T1 from the E. coli rrnB gene
   3792..3809    -  promoter       tet promoter (fragment): E. coli promoter for tetracycline efflux protein gene
   3828..3849    -  protein_bind   CAP binding site: CAP binding activates transcription in the presence of cAMP. E. coli catabolite activator protein
   3862..4944    -  CDS            lacI: lac repressor; lacI; The lac repressor binds to the lac operator to inhibit transcription in E. coli. This inhibition can be relieved by adding lactose or isopropyl-β-D-thiogalactopyranoside (IPTG).
   4945..5022    -  promoter       lacIq promoter: lacI (mutant); In the lacIq allele, a single base change in the promoter boosts expression of the lacI gene about 10-fold.
   5071..5112    +  CDS            rop (fragment): Rop protein, which maintains plasmids at low copy number; rop
   5214..5354    +  misc_feature   bom: basis of mobility region from pBR322
   5540..6128    -  rep_origin     ori: high-copy-number ColE1/pMB1/pBR322/pUC origin of replication
   6235..7050    -  CDS            KanR: aminoglycoside phosphotransferase; aph(3')-Ia; confers resistance to kanamycin in bacteria or G418 (Geneticin®) in eukaryotes
>Addgene plasmid #63626 | pQE-WT-CGG-R12-KIR | depositor full sequence | sequence record 114505 | pQE-WT-CGG-R12-KIR sequence 7154 bps
CTCGAGAAATCATAAAAAATTTATTTGCTTTGTGAGCGGATAACAATTATAATAGATTCAATTGTGAGCG
GATAACAATTTCACACAGAATTCATTAAAGAGGAGAAATTAACTATGAGAGGATCGCATCACCATCACCA
TCACGGATCCAACACGATTAACATCGCTAAGAACGACTTCTCTGACATCGAACTGGCTGCTATCCCGTTC
AACACTCTGGCTGACCATTACGGTGAGCGTTTAGCTCGCGAACAGTTGGCCCTTGAGCATGAGTCTTACG
AGATGGGTGAAGCACGCTTCCGCAAGATGTTTGAGCGTCAACTTAAAGCTGGTGAGGTTGCGGATAACGC
TGCCGCCAAGCCTCTCATCACTACCCTACTCCCTAAGATGATTGCACGCATCAACGACTGGTTTGAGGAA
GTGAAAGCTAAGCGCGGCAAGCGCCCGACAGCCTTCCAGTTCCTGCAAGAAATCAAGCCGGAAGCCGTAG
CGTACATCACCATTAAGACCACTCTGGCTTGCCTAACCAGTGCTGACAATACAACCGTTCAGGCTGTAGC
AAGCGCAATCGGTCGGGCCATTGAGGACGAGGCTCGCTTCGGTCGTATCCGTGACCTTGAAGCTAAGCAC
TTCAAGAAAAACGTTGAGGAACAACTCAACAAGCGCGTAGGGCACGTCTACAAGAAAGCATTTATGCAAG
TTGTCGAGGCTGACATGCTCTCTAAGGGTCTACTCGGTGGCGAGGCGTGGTCTTCGTGGCATAAGGAAGA
CTCTATTCATGTAGGAGTACGCTGCATCGAGATGCTCATTGAGTCAACCGGAATGGTTAGCTTACACCGC
CAAAATGCTGGCGTAGTAGGTCAAGACTCTGAGACTATCGAACTCGCACCTGAATACGCTGAGGCTATCG
CAACCCGTGCAGGTGCGCTGGCTGGCATCTCTCCGATGTTCCAACCTTGCGTAGTTCCTCCTAAGCCGTG
GACTGGCATTACTGGTGGTGGCTATTGGGCTAACGGTCGTCGTCCTCTGGCGCTGGTGCGTACTCACAGT
AAGAAAGCACTGATGCGCTACGAAGACGTTTACATGCCTGAGGTGTACAAAGCGATTAACATTGCGCAAA
ACACCGCATGGAAAATCAACAAGAAAGTCCTAGCGGTCGCCAACGTAATCACCAAGTGGAAGCATTGTCC
GGTCGAGGACATCCCTGCGATTGAGCGTGAAGAACTCCCGATGAAACCGGAAGACATCGACATGAATCCT
GAGGCTCTCACCGCGTGGAAACGTGCTGCCGCTGCTGTGTACCGCAAGGACAAGGCTCGCAAGTCTCGCC
GTATCAGCCTTGAGTTCATGCTTGAGCAAGCCAATAAGTTTGCTAACCATAAGGCCATCTGGTTCCCTTA
CAACATGGACTGGCGCGGTCGTGTTTACGCTGTGTCAATGTTCAACCCGCAAGGTAACGATATGACCAAA
GGACTGCTTACGCTGGCGAAAGGTAAACCAATCGGTAAGGAAGGTTACTACTGGCTGAAAATCCACGGTG
CAAACTGTGCGGGTGTCGATAAGGTTCCGTTCCCTGAGCGCATCAAGTTCATTGAGGAAAACCACGAGAA
CATCATGGCTTGCGCTAAGTCTCCACTGGAGAACACTTGGTGGGCTGAGCAAGATTCTCCGTTCTGCTTC
CTTGCATTCTGCTTTGAGTACGCTGGGGTACAGCACCACGGCCTGAGCTATAACTGCTCCCTTCCGCTGG
CGTTTGACGGGTCTTGCTCTGGCATCCAGCACTTCTCCGCGATGCTCCGAGATGAGGTAGGTGGTCGCGC
GGTTAACTTGCTTCCTAGTGAAACCGTTCAGGACATCTACGGGATTGTTGCTAAGAAAGTCAACGAGATT
CTACAAGCAGACGCAATCAATGGGACCGATAACGAAGTAGTTACCGTGACCGATGAGAACACTGGTGAAA
TCTCTGAGAAAGTCAAGCTGGGCACTAAGGCACTGGCTGGTCAATGGCTGGCTTACGGTGTTACTCGCAG
TGTGACTAAGCGTTCAGTCATGACGCTGGCTTACGGGTCCAAAGAGTTCGGCTTCCGTCAACAAGTGCTG
GAAGATACCATTCAGCCAGCTATTGATTCCGGCAAGGGTCTGATGTTCACTCAGCCGAATCAGGCTGCTG
GATACATGGCTAAGCTGATTTGGGAATCTGTGAGCGTGACGGTGGTAGCTGCGGTTGAAGCAATGAACTG
GCTTAAGTCTGCTGCTAAGCTGCTGGCTGCTGAGGTCAAAGATAAGAAGACTGGAGAGATTCTTCGCAAG
CGTTGCGCTGTGCATTGGGTAACTCCTGATGGTTTCCCTGTGTGGCAGGAATACAAGAAGCCTATTAAAA
CGCGCGTCCATATAATGTTCCTCGGTCAGTTCGAAATGCAGCCTACCATTAACACCAACAAAGATAGCGA
GATTGATGCACGCAAACAGGAGTCTGGTATCGCTCCTAACTTTGTACACAGCCAAGACGGTAGCCACCTT
CGTAAGACTGTAGTGTGGGCACACGAGAAGTACGGAATCGAATCTTTTGCACTGATTCACGACTCCTTCG
GTACCATTCCGGCTGACGCTGCGAACCTGTTCAAAGCAGTGCGCGAAACTATGGTTGACACATATGAGTC
TTGTGATGTACTGGCTGATTTCTACGACCAGTTCGCTGACCAGTTGCACGAGTCTCAATTGGACAAAATG
CCAGCACTTCCGGCTAAAGGTAACTTGAACCTCCGTGACATCTTAGAGTCGGACTTCGCGTTCGCGTAAA
AGCTTAATTAGCTGAGCTTGGACTCCTGTTGATAGATCCAGTAATGACCTCAGAACTCCATCTGGATTTG
TTCAGAACGCTCGGTTGCCGCCGGGCGTTTTTTATTGGTGAGAATCCAAGCTAGCTTGGCGAGATTTTCA
GGAGCTAAGGAAGCTAAAATGGAGAAAAAAATCACTGGATATACCACCGTTGATATATCCCAATGGCATC
GTAAAGAACATTTTGAGGCATTTCAGTCAGTTGCTCAATGTACCTATAACCAGACCGTTCAGCTGGATAT
TACGGCCTTTTTAAAGACCGTAAAGAAAAATAAGCACAAGTTTTATCCGGCCTTTATTCACATTCTTGCC
CGCCTGATGAATGCTCATCCGGAATTTCGTATGGCAATGAAAGACGGTGAGCTGGTGATATGGGATAGTG
TTCACCCTTGTTACACCGTTTTCCATGAGCAAACTGAAACGTTTTCATCGCTCTGGAGTGAATACCACGA
CGATTTCCGGCAGTTTCTACACATATATTCGCAAGATGTGGCGTGTTACGGTGAAAACCTGGCCTATTTC
CCTAAAGGGTTTATTGAGAATATGTTTTTCGTCTCAGCCAATCCCTGGGTGAGTTTCACCAGTTTTGATT
TAAACGTGGCCAATATGGACAACTTCTTCGCCCCCGTTTTCACCATGGGCAAATATTATACGCAAGGCGA
CAAGGTGCTGATGCCGCTGGCGATTCAGGTTCATCATGCCGTTTGTGATGGCTTCCATGTCGGCAGAATG
CTTAATGAATTACAACAGTACTGCGATGAGTGGCAGGGCGGGGCGTAATTTTTTTAAGGCAGTTATTGGT
GCCCTTAAACGCCTGGGGTAATGACTCTCTAGCTTGAGGCATCAAATAAAACGAAAGGCTCAGTCGAAAG
ACTGGGCCTTTCGTTTTATCTGTTGTTTGTCGGTGAACGCTCTCCTGAGTAGGACAAATCCGCCCTCTAG
ATTACGTGCAGTCGATGATAAGCTGTCAAACATGAGAATTGTGCCTAATGAGTGAGCTAACTTACATTAA
TTGCGTTGCGCTCACTGCCCGCTTTCCAGTCGGGAAACCTGTCGTGCCAGCTGCATTAATGAATCGGCCA
ACGCGCGGGGAGAGGCGGTTTGCGTATTGGGCGCCAGGGTGGTTTTTCTTTTCACCAGTGAGACGGGCAA
CAGCTGATTGCCCTTCACCGCCTGGCCCTGAGAGAGTTGCAGCAAGCGGTCCACGCTGGTTTGCCCCAGC
AGGCGAAAATCCTGTTTGATGGTGGTTAACGGCGGGATATAACATGAGCTGTCTTCGGTATCGTCGTATC
CCACTACCGAGATATCCGCACCAACGCGCAGCCCGGACTCGGTAATGGCGCGCATTGCGCCCAGCGCCAT
CTGATCGTTGGCAACCAGCATCGCAGTGGGAACGATGCCCTCATTCAGCATTTGCATGGTTTGTTGAAAA
CCGGACATGGCACTCCAGTCGCCTTCCCGTTCCGCTATCGGCTGAATTTGATTGCGAGTGAGATATTTAT
GCCAGCCAGCCAGACGCAGACGCGCCGAGACAGAACTTAATGGGCCCGCTAACAGCGCGATTTGCTGGTG
ACCCAATGCGACCAGATGCTCCACGCCCAGTCGCGTACCGTCTTCATGGGAGAAAATAATACTGTTGATG
GGTGTCTGGTCAGAGACATCAAGAAATAACGCCGGAACATTAGTGCAGGCAGCTTCCACAGCAATGGCAT
CCTGGTCATCCAGCGGATAGTTAATGATCAGCCCACTGACGCGTTGCGCGAGAAGATTGTGCACCGCCGC
TTTACAGGCTTCGACGCCGCTTCGTTCTACCATCGACACCACCACGCTGGCACCCAGTTGATCGGCGCGA
GATTTAATCGCCGCGACAATTTGCGACGGCGCGTGCAGGGCCAGACTGGAGGTGGCAACGCCAATCAGCA
ACGACTGTTTGCCCGCCAGTTGTTGTGCCACGCGGTTGGGAATGTAATTCAGCTCCGCCATCGCCGCTTC
CACTTTTTCCCGCGTTTTCGCAGAAACGTGGCTGGCCTGGTTCACCACGCGGGAAACGGTCTGATAAGAG
ACACCGGCATACTCTGCGACATCGTATAACGTTACTGGTTTCACATTCACCACCCTGAATTGACTCTCTT
CCGGGCGCTATCATGCCATACCGCGAAAGGTTTTGCACCATTCGATGGTGTCGGAATTTCGGGCAGCGTT
GGGTCCTGGCCACGGGTGCGCATGATCTAGAGCTGCCTCGCGCGTTTCGGTGATGACGGTGAAAACCTCT
GACACATGCAGCTCCCGGAGACGGTCACAGCTTGTCTGTAAGCGGATGCCGGGAGCAGACAAGCCCGTCA
GGGCGCGTCAGCGGGTGTTGGCGGGTGTCGGGGCGCAGCCATGACCCAGTCACGTAGCGATAGCGGAGTG
TATACTGGCTTAACTATGCGGCATCAGAGCAGATTGTACTGAGAGTGCACCATATGCGGTGTGAAATACC
GCACAGATGCGTAAGGAGAAAATACCGCATCAGGCGCTCTTCCGCTTCCTCGCTCACTGACTCGCTGCGC
TCGGTCGTTCGGCTGCGGCGAGCGGTATCAGCTCACTCAAAGGCGGTAATACGGTTATCCACAGAATCAG
GGGATAACGCAGGAAAGAACATGTGAGCAAAAGGCCAGCAAAAGGCCAGGAACCGTAAAAAGGCCGCGTT
GCTGGCGTTTTTCCATAGGCTCCGCCCCCCTGACGAGCATCACAAAAATCGACGCTCAAGTCAGAGGTGG
CGAAACCCGACAGGACTATAAAGATACCAGGCGTTTCCCCCTGGAAGCTCCCTCGTGCGCTCTCCTGTTC
CGACCCTGCCGCTTACCGGATACCTGTCCGCCTTTCTCCCTTCGGGAAGCGTGGCGCTTTCTCATAGCTC
ACGCTGTAGGTATCTCAGTTCGGTGTAGGTCGTTCGCTCCAAGCTGGGCTGTGTGCACGAACCCCCCGTT
CAGCCCGACCGCTGCGCCTTATCCGGTAACTATCGTCTTGAGTCCAACCCGGTAAGACACGACTTATCGC
CACTGGCAGCAGCCACTGGTAACAGGATTAGCAGAGCGAGGTATGTAGGCGGTGCTACAGAGTTCTTGAA
GTGGTGGCCTAACTACGGCTACACTAGAAGGACAGTATTTGGTATCTGCGCTCTGCTGAAGCCAGTTACC
TTCGGAAAAAGAGTTGGTAGCTCTTGATCCGGCAAACAAACCACCGCTGGTAGCGGTGGTTTTTTTGTTT
GCAAGCAGCAGATTACGCGCAGAAAAAAAGGATCTCAAGAAGATCCTTTGATCTTTTCTACGGGGTCTGA
CGCTCAGTGGAACGAAAACTCACGTTAAGGGATTTTGGTCATGGCGTTAAGGGATTTTGGTCATGAATTA
ATTCTTAGAAAAACTCATCGAGCATCAAATGAAACTGCAATTTATTCATATCAGGATTATCAATACCATA
TTTTTGAAAAAGCCGTTTCTGTAATGAAGGAGAAAACTCACCGAGGCAGTTCCATAGGATGGCAAGATCC
TGGTATCGGTCTGCGATTCCGACTCGTCCAACATCAATACAACCTATTAATTTCCCCTCGTCAAAAATAA
GGTTATCAAGTGAGAAATCACCATGAGTGACGACTGAATCCGGTGAGAATGGCAAAAGTTTATGCATTTC
TTTCCAGACTTGTTCAACAGGCCAGCCATTACGCTCGTCATCAAAATCACTCGCATCAACCAAACCGTTA
TTCATTCGTGATTGCGCCTGAGCGAGACGAAATACGCGATCGCTGTTAAAAGGACAATTACAAACAGGAA
TCGAATGCAACCGGCGCAGGAACACTGCCAGCGCATCAACAATATTTTCACCTGAATCAGGATATTCTTC
TAATACCTGGAATGCTGTTTTCCCGGGGATCGCAGTGGTGAGTAACCATGCATCATCAGGAGTACGGATA
AAATGCTTGATGGTCGGAAGAGGCATAAATTCCGTCAGCCAGTTTAGTCTGACCATCTCATCTGTAACAT
CATTGGCAACGCTACCTTTGCCATGTTTCAGAAACAACTCTGGCGCATCGGGCTTCCCATACAATCGATA
GATTGTCGCACCTGATTGCCCGACATTATCGCGAGCCCATTTATACCCATATAAATCAGCATCCATGTTG
GAATTTAATCGCGGCCTAGAGCAAGACGTTTCCCGTTGAATATGGCTCATAACACCCCTTGTATTACTGT
TTATGTAAGCAGACAGTTTTATTGTTCATGACCATGACATTAACCTATAAAAATAGGCGTATCACGAGGC
CCTTTCGTCTTCAC
