>Addgene plasmid #63626 | pQE-WT-CGG-R12-KIR | addgene partial sequence | sequence record 119903 | pENTR-R 5'-ATGGCTCATAACACCCCTTG-3'
ATTGTTCATGACCATGACATTAACCTATAAAAATAGGCGTATCACGAGGCCCTTTCGTCTTCACCTCGAG
AAATCATAAAAAATTTATTTGCTTTGTGAGCGGATAACAATTATAATAGATTCAATTGTGAGCGGATAAC
AATTTCACACAGAATTCATTAAAGAGGAGAAATTAACTATGAGAGGATCGCATCACCATCACCATCACGG
ATCCAACACGATTAACATCGCTAAGAACGACTTCTCTGACATCGAACTGGCTGCTATCCCGTTCAACACT
CTGGCTGACCATTACGGTGAGCGTTTAGCTCGCGAACAGTTGGCCCTTGAGCATGAGTCTTACGAGATGG
GTGAAGCACGCTTCCGCAAGATGTTTGAGCGTCAACTTAAAGCTGGTGAGGTTGCGGATAACGCTGCCGC
CAAGCCTCTCATCACTACCCTACTCCCTAAGATGATTGCACGCATCAACGACTGGTTTGAGGAAGTGAAA
GCTAAGCGCGGCAAGCGCCCGACAGCCTTCCAGTTCCTGCAAGAAATCAAGCCGGAAGCCGTAGCGTACA
TCACCATTAAGACCACTCTGGCTTGCCTAACCAGTGCTGACAATACAACCGTTCAGGCTGTAGCAAGCGC
AATCGGTCGGGCCATTGAGGACGAGGCTCGCTTCGGTCGTATCCGTGACCTTGAAGCTAAGCACTTCAAG
AAAAACGTTGAGGAACAACTCAACAAGCGCGTAGGGCACGTCTACAAGAAAGCATTTATGCAAGTTGTCG
AGGCTGACATGCTCTCTAAGGGTCTACTCGGTGGCGAGGCGTGGTCTTCGTGGCATAAGG
