>Addgene plasmid #63626 | pQE-WT-CGG-R12-KIR | addgene partial sequence | sequence record 120096 | T0term-R 5'-GCGGCAACCGAGCGTTC-3'
CTGGATCTATCAACAGGAGTCCAAGCTCAGCTAATTAAGCTTTTACGCGAACGCGAAGTCCGACTCTAAG
ATGTCACGGAGGTTCAAGTTACCTTTAGCCGGAAGTGCTGGCATTTTGTCCAATTGAGACTCGTGCAACT
GGTCAGCGAACTGGTCGTAGAAATCAGCCAGTACATCACAAGACTCATATGTGTCAACCATAGTTTCGCG
CACTGCTTTGAACAGGTTCGCAGCGTCAGCCGGAATGGTACCGAAGGAGTCGTGAATCAGTGCAAAAGAT
TCGATTCCGTACTTCTCGTGTGCCCACACTACAGTCTTACGAAGGTGGCTACCGTCTTGGCTGTGTACAA
AGTTAGGAGCGATACCAGACTCCTGTTTGCGTGCATCAATCTCGCTATCTTTGTTGGTGTTAATGGTAGG
CTGCATTTCGAACTGACCGAGGAACATTATATGGACGCGCGTTTTAATAGGCTTCTTGTATTCCTGCCAC
ACAGGGAAACCATCAGGAGTTACCCAATGCACAGCGCAACGCTTGCGAAGAATCTCTCCAGTCTTCTTAT
CTTTGACCTCAGCAGCCAGCAGCTTAGCAGCAGACTTAAGCCAGTTCATTGCTTCAACCGCAGCTACCAC
CGTCACGCTCACAGATTCCCAAATCAGCTTAGCCATGTATCCAGCAGCCTGATTCGGCTGAGTGAACATC
AGACCCTTGCCGGAATCAATAGCTGGCTGAATGGTATCTTCCAGCACTTGTTGACGGAAGCCGAACTCTT
TGGACCCGTAAGCCAGCGTCATGACTGAACGCTTAGTCACACTGCGAGTAACACCGTAAGCCAGCCATTG
ACCAGCCAGTGCCTTAGTGCC
